>Addgene plasmid #168143 | pMS10: pTns(AvCAST)_ΔTnsD | addgene full sequence | sequence record 330689 | Addgene NGS Result
GATCATTAACTATCCGCTGGATGACCAGGATGCCATTGCTGTGGAAGCTGCCTGCACTAATGTTCCGGCG
TTATTTCTTGATGTCTCTGACCAGACACCCATCAACAGTATTATTTTCTCCCATGAAGACGGTACGCGAC
TGGGCGTGGAGCATCTGGTCGCATTGGGTCACCAGCAAATCGCGCTGTTAGCGGGCCCATTAAGTTCTGT
CTCGGCGCGTCTGCGTCTGGCTGGCTGGCATAAATATCTCACTCGCAATCAAATTCAGCCGATAGCGGAA
CGGGAAGGCGACTGGAGTGCCATGTCCGGTTTTCAACAAACCATGCAAATGCTGAATGAGGGCATCGTTC
CCACTGCGATGCTGGTTGCCAACGATCAGATGGCGCTGGGCGCAATGCGCGCCATTACCGAGTCCGGGCT
GCGCGTTGGTGCGGACATCTCGGTAGTGGGATACGACGATACCGAAGACAGCTCATGTTATATCCCGCCG
TTAACCACCATCAAACAGGATTTTCGCCTGCTGGGGCAAACCAGCGTGGACCGCTTGCTGCAACTCTCTC
AGGGCCAGGCGGTGAAGGGCAATCAGCTGTTGCCCGTCTCACTGGTGAAAAGAAAAACCACCCTGGCGCC
CAATACGCAAACCGCCTCTCCCCGCGCGTTGGCCGATTCATTAATGCAGCTGGCACGACAGGTTTCCCGA
CTGGAAAGCGGGCAGTGAGCGCAACGCAATTAATGTAAGTTAGCTCACTCATTAGGCACCGGGATCTCGA
CCGATGCCCTTGAGAGCCTTCAACCCAGTCAGCTCCTTCCGGTGGGCGCGGGGCATGACTAACATGAGAA
TTACAACTTATATCGTATGGGGCTGACTTCAGGTGCTACATTTGAAGAGATAAATTGCACTGAAATCTAG
AGTGATGGTGTCGGGAATCCGTAAAGGATCTTCTTGAGATCCTTTTACGATCGTCGTAATCTCCTGCTCT
GTAAACGAAAAAACCGCCTGGGGAGGCGGTTTGATCGAAGGTTAAGTCAGTTGGGGAACTGCTTAACCTG
GTAACTGGCTTTAGTGGAGCGCAGATACCAAATACTGTCCTTTCAGTGTAGCCTCTGTTAGGCCACCACT
TCAAGACTCTCGATATCTAAATCCACTAATTCTCAGTTACCAATGGCTGCTGCCAGTGGCGTTTTGTCGT
GTCTTTCCGGGTTGGACTCAAGATGATAGTTACCGGATAAGGCGCAGCAGTCGGGCTGAACGGGGGGTTC
TTGCACACAGCCCAGCTTGGAGCGAACTGTCTACACGGAACGGGACGTGGTGATTTGGGTAAAGCCTCCA
CCACAACACGGACGCCGCAGGACGGGAACAGGAGAGCGCAAGAGGGAGCCATCAGGGGGAAACGCCTGGT
ATCTTTATAGTCCTGTCGGGTTTCGCCACCACTGATTTGAGCGTCAGATTTCGTGATGTTCGTCAGGGGG
GCGGAGCCTATGGAAAAACGGCTTCGCTCCGGCCTTATTGTCTCTCTGCTAAGTATCCTCCTGGCATCTT
CTAGGACGTTTCTGCGCTAGCATGCCTATTTGTTTATTTTTCTAAATACATTCAAATATGTATCCGCTCA
TGAGACAATAACCCTGATAAATGCTTCAATAATATTGAAAAAGGAAGAGTATGAGCCATATTCAACGGGA
AACGTCTTGCTCTAGGCCGCGATTAAATTCCAACATGGATGCTGATTTATATGGGTATAAATGGGCTCGC
GATAATGTCGGGCAATCAGGTGCGACAATCTATCGATTGTATGGGAAGCCCGATGCGCCAGAGTTGTTTC
TGAAACATGGCAAAGGTAGCGTTGCCAATGATGTTACAGATGAGATGGTCAGACTAAACTGGCTGACGGA
ATTTATGCCTCTTCCGACCATCAAGCATTTTATCCGTACTCCTGATGATGCATGGTTACTCACCACTGCG
ATCCCCGGGAAAACAGCATTCCAGGTATTAGAAGAATATCCTGATTCAGGTGAAAATATTGTTGATGCGC
TGGCAGTGTTCCTGCGCCGGTTGCATTCGATTCCTGTTTGTAATTGTCCTTTTAACAGCGACCGCGTATT
TCGTCTCGCTCAGGCGCAATCACGAATGAATAACGGTTTGGTTGATGCGAGTGATTTTGATGACGAGCGT
AATGGCTGGCCTGTTGAACAAGTCTGGAAAGAAATGCATAAACTTTTGCCATTCTCACCGGATTCAGTCG
TCACTCATGGTGATTTCTCACTTGATAACCTTATTTTTGACGAGGGGAAATTAATAGGTTGTATTGATGT
TGGACGAGTCGGAATCGCAGACCGATACCAGGATCTTGCCATCCTATGGAACTGCCTCGGTGAGTTTTCT
CCTTCATTACAGAAACGGCTTTTTCAAAAATATGGTATTGATAATCCTGATATGAATAAATTGCAGTTTC
ATTTGATGCTCGATGAGTTTTTCTAAGAATTAATTCATGAGCGGATACATATTTGAATGTATTTAGAAAA
ATAAACAAATAGGGGTTCCGCGCACATTTCCCCGAAAAGTGCCACTTGCGGAGACCCGGTCGTCAGCTTG
TCGTCGGTTCAGGGCAGGGTCGTTAAATAGCCGCTTATGTCTATTGCTGGTTTACCGGTTTATTGACTAC
CGGAAGCAGTGTGACCGTGTGCTTCTCAAATGCCTGAGGTTTCAGCAAAAAACCCCTCAAGACCCGTTTA
GAGGCCCCAAGGGGTTATGCTAGTTATTGCTCAGCGGTGGCAGCAGCCTAGGTTAATTAAGTATATCTCC
TTCTTATACTTAACTAATATACTAAGATGGGGAATTGTTATCCGCTCACAATTCCCCTATAGTGAGTCGT
ATTAATTTCGATTATGCGGCCGTGTACAATACGATTACTTTCTGTTCGACTTAAGTTATGACTGAAAGAA
CTCTTCTATAGAATTTGCTAAAAATTTTATCATTAAGATATGAGTTATGCGGTCAATTGCTGGGTTTAAG
TCGCATCCAAACAAGCAGTGAGAAAAATATTTACCTTGATTTTGGGTCAGCTTTGGATTGAGGGCTTCTA
AGGATTCTTGACCATAAAACTCAAATATAAGCTGGGCAAAACCACAATCATTAAACTTAAACTTGCCACC
AGCAAAGGTTTTTAGCAGTCCTTTATCCAATAAGTAACGCTGGTACTGAGCGCGAAGCCAAGCCAAACCT
TGAAAGGCAAAACTGCTATGAATTAGCCAATTAATATCATGTGCCAGTATTGAAAGTGTTTCTACAGTTT
TATTTGTCAATTTTTTCACATTATTTGCTAATAAACAATTATCTATGCTGGCAGCATGATAATGTATGCC
TTTCGATTCAACTTCTATACAGCTATTGTGTAAAACAACACGATGAATTGGACAAACTAAAATGCCAGGG
ACTTGATGTATTCTATGCCAGTAAGGTTCACCATACTTTTGGGTATCTTTCTCTAAACATTCAGGGCAAA
ATTTTAAAAATTTTTTTGAATCATCACTAGAATTATTAGCCACTTTAGCAAAATCTAGTATAGACCCACT
GAATTTATTACTCATTGAGTTTTTCAGCAGCCAAGCCTCCTGCGGCATTAATAAAGTTGCATAAAAGGAA
TATAAAGTATGATTTTGTAGTAAATTCTCAACTTTTTGCTGGGAGCGTAAAGGTAAGTTTTTCACTAAAT
AATTTAAATTATTAGTTAAGGTAATTTTGCATATTTGTTGGGAACTGTAACCGAATAGCTCTAAGTCAGT
TTGCTTGAAACTTTTATTTCCACTCCGAATATGGTATCTAGCTAAAGTGCTATATAAAAGTTCATCGGGA
TACAGAGTTGGGAAAAAACTAAGCATTTAGAAGCTAAATATTGATAAAATCTTCAACTGGATTTTTGATT
ATACCTGCTAATTTCAAATCCTCGTATGCAGATTTTTTGTCTTTCTTGGCATTCTCGACAATTCGCCGAA
TATCATTCTCTTGGTACTTTGTCTTTAATTTAGCTTTCCTGGTACTTGTTTTAGCAAGACTCTCATTTAC
TTGACATCCTTGCAAAGCAAGAGCATATGCCTTATTAACTAAAGATGGAATTGGAATGTCTGGATCTTCA
TGACTATAAACAATTTGTTCTGCACATTCCTTTGCTTTACCAGATTCTACTTCCAATTTCAACAGCTCAC
TAATTACATAATTGAGCTTCGGAGATACTTTCTGCTGATTCTGCTGCTTTTTAGCTAATCTCTTAATCTC
TGTCAAATCTTTAGCATCAATCTCAGATACACATCTATTGTGATATTCCGTAATATCGAGAGGAGCAATA
TCCTTATATTTAATCATCCACTCTCTGTCCCCTAACCTAATTGCATCTAGCATTGGCTTTACTAAATACA
ATCCTTCTTTAGCTACTTGACGAATCAGATCAACCGTAATAATTTCTTGGTCACCTATTGAAATCGCTCT
CCATTGAACCATTTTGTAAAGTTTTATAGCAATATCAATAATTCCCTGGCTTTCATCATAAAAAACTTCT
TTTATTTCATCCGAGAAATGAACAGGTGTTTTTGTCCATTGGTATTCCCATATTCCTTCTAAAAAGTAAC
ACCATTCATCATTATTTACCATTCTATCCCACATTCTACTTCCTTCTCCAGTATTTCTTCTAGCATTTCT
AAGATTACCTTGAAGAAAACTAATGGCTTCATTCGTACCTACACGAATAACTGGAATTCCAATAGTATTA
TCGAGCTTTACTAAAAAATTTAATATTTCGTCTCTATTTCTTTTTGCAGTTGCTAAATTTTGTATTTCAT
CAATCACCAAAACTCCTAGATGATGAGTGTGTGCTGTTTGTGCAAGTTGAGCCAATAGATAATCTTCAGA
TGTGCGTGCTGGGTTAAATTTCTTTAATAAATTAGTTCCTAACAATTTATCGATACCTGCAAAAGTATCT
ATACATAACCCCTTTAAAGTTTTAGGGCAATCTACCCGCAGCCAAACTATTTGGTAAACACTATAATCAG
GATGAAAAATTATTTGGGGATAAAGCTCAAGAATATTTTTGAAATTTGTAGTCTTTCCAATACCTGATGG
GCCAATTAGAGTTAAGCCGGACGCAGATGTAGGAAGATTAACATAGTTTTCTAAATTTTTACCTCCTCCA
TTACCTATTGCATTATAAATTTGCCTAGAGCGATTTGCATATTCAGGTTTTAAAAGGTTCCTTGACAGAT
AGCCTGTCATGATAAGCGTACAAATAACTTTTTGTAATTCAAGAGTTTTATTTTGAGGGTCAAAATATCT
AGATAACCTCTCAATACAATGAAATCTATAATGTGGTTCTAGCTCTCTCTCTTGTTCATCAAAATTTGGT
TCTCTGGCTACTTTATCTATAAATTCTGCTGCTGATAGGATAGGAGGTAATGCCTGAATTAATGGATTAG
TGTTGTATTCTGGCAGTTTTTGATCTATATATCTGGCAATAACTGCTAGTTCTCCATTAGGAATTTTAAC
CAGTTCACTCTCAATTCTGTCCACGTTTTCGCTCCTGTCGCTTTTTCTTAAGAAGATTCAGATGGTTTGG
CTGTAGTGATTCTGGCTGTTCGGAGGTTTCTGCTGTACTCTCTGCAACCTGAAAACTGCTCTGATTATCT
GTAATTGCTAATTCAAATCCTTCATTCTCTCGTCGTTTAGCCTTTTCAAAAGCCCTATTATCTCTTATTC
CAGAAACTTTCTTGCTCTTACTTAAATTATGATATTGAGAAGCATCAGTCATTTTTTCTGCTCTATCTAC
TATGCTTTCAATATCAGCTATTAAATCTACCTTTTCTTGTAGCTGTTTACCTTGGCTTTTCTGTCTTTGC
AATTCTTCATAAGCAAGCAGATATTCAATATCATGAAAGTTTTTATTAGCATACCGCCCTTCTAAGTCAA
TAAGAAAACATTTTTCAAAATCTCTACCATCACTAGATGGAAGATAAATGAAGTTTGGCTTTCTGATGTC
ATAAGATACAATCAATGATTTTTCTGACTTAGAAAGGAGATTACTTCTAGCTTTTTCAAACCATTGCTCA
TTTTTAGCACTATCACAGGTATAGTACATCTCCTTACCTCTCATTTTGATGCCTTTAGCAGTAATAGTTG
CTTTCTCAGTAGGCATCAAGTTCAATTTGACAATATCTTCAGAAAAAGTTCTGAGTCTGCCAGAACGATT
GGCGATACCCCACTTCCACAACTCTCTAGGTATAGGAGGGGTATCATCAGCAATCATTGCTTCATCTCTT
TCATATTCAGTAAGAGGTTTATTGTTATGGTGAACAATTAAACGAATAATAATCTCAGTAAATTGATCTA
TATCAAGTTTGCCATCAAGCCTATAATCCCTTGCACCTCTTTGCCTAAAATCCGTATCCACATAACCAGG
TAAAAAAGGTTTTACATATTCATGAATTATACGAAAGTGTCTTTCTACTAACCCTTTCCAATCTGCTCTA
TAGGAAGCTGCATTTTCAATACGAACATAAAGATTAGGGATTAATGTTTCTACTGTCATACCTGCTAATT
CTCCCCTATCTCCTAAAATTGCATCTGGCATTTGATTGCAAGGCCATTCATTTTCAGTAATATTAATGTT
ATATTCCTGGCAAAACAGGGTTTTATCTGTAGCTACATTGGCTAGTGCCATCATTGCTCCTATCCAAGAT
GGGCCTTCTAAACCGACATAAACACCTGTAATCATTCTACTAAAAACATCAATAATTACATAGATAACTG
GTCTACCAATTATCCAGTCACGGTTATATTTTGAAACTAAATATACATCAGCAACTGTGGCATCAATTTG
ATATCTAGAACCAGGGCCAATAGTTTCCATCTTAGAGTTTCCCAAAATTGCTCTATTCTCTAAAGCTACT
CGCTTGGCTCCTTTTCGAGATGTTAAAGTTTTGGTAACATCATCCTGTTCAAGTTGATACCAGTATTTGA
ATTGAGTAATTGTAGGTATTTTATCAGTTGGGGTTAATATAGATTTTTGAACACCATTCTCGTCATATCT
AATTCCTTCCTTGTAATATTCTTTCACCATTAATTCATAGGCTGTTGTTAAGTAGTTTTCTTTTGGATTA
TTGTAAAATTTGCTTATAGATACTCTAAAAATCTTTCTATCTTCTTCTGTAACATTTACACCTTCACCAA
TATCTGGGTCATGTGCATATTTTCTTGGTCTTCCTCTCTTCTTGCCCGATTGTCCTCGAATCTTGCCCTT
ACCTGATGAATTGATAAAATCAGGTATGAGAGCATTTATAGTTTTTCCTCTCTGCCAAAATCTTCTCAAA
TAACCATAGACGGTTTTTTCTACTAATTTATCTTTATCCCTTTCTTCGTTGTACTTTTCAACCGCTTCTT
TAACCATCGATCCTCTAAAATTTCTATAATATATTGATGGTTCTTCTATAATTAATGATGAAATTATCTC
CCAAGCTTTATCTCTGTATTCCTTTTCCTTATCTGTCAAATTTTCATCCCGAATAATTCTTGCCCAAGGA
TCTTGTTGCTGCTTAAAAGCAATACCTTCAGTTATAGCTTCTAAAATATCTGATATTTTCCTTGGTTCAG
GTAGACCTTTCTTAGCATTAATATCTATAACAAATGCAATAATGTAACCTTCATCTATCCAAATAATTCT
TTCGACTATATGAGTGTTTTGGTATACAATCCACTCTATTAAATCATTGACAAATAAATCTTTAACCATA
TTATTTACCTATCATGTGGGTCTAAAATATTATTTTTTCAATAACTTTAGTTGACGGACAAGCAGATAAT
TTTATTGCTACTAGATCCACAAGGATTTCTTTCCTAGCAATTAAATGTTTAAATACATAAAGTGATGTAC
CGGAATTTATATTCATTTCTTTGTCTAAAGCAGTAGTTACTCTATTTATAGTTGTATCTTCTTCCTGAAG
CTTAGATTTTAAAATTGTTGACAATTCACTCAGTTGTGCAGTGTCCATTTCAGAATTTGCTTCTAGCCTA
TAAGCAGAATGAACCCACTCAACATTTTCAGCTAAAAGCCTGGGAATTTCTTTTTCTGTGATAATTCCCC
AGTCAATACCCTTTGCTAAGTAATATTGTCTTTCTATCTCGAATTTCTCATTAACTTGCTTTTTCTCCAG
TTCTGTTGACGGCTTAACAGTCCGGGCAATCTGCATCTGCTTCCCATCGCGGTTGACTGTAAGCATAAAG
TCGCTTGTTAAAACGTGAGGAGTGCCACTTTGTGTATCTACAGGGTACTTTATACCTATGTCTGTAGCAA
TACTCATGGCTAGATCGAGATTGTCTAAAGGAAATTGCTCTCTTATATCTGTGACTATATCTGACCACTC
AAACAAATAAAATAGCCGTTTTTCATGGTCTGAGAAGAAATGATGTACTCGATTTGTTTTCCAACCAGGA
GTTCTAGAAGAACGTCCTTTAGAGGGAACATCTTGGATTGTAAGCCAAGGTTTATAGTGCTTACCACTTC
CTCGGCCACGACCTTCTTTTATATATCGCTCATATTTAGCTTGAGTCCATTCCCTTCTACCCCTAACCAT
GGTATATCTCCTTATTAAAGTTAAACAAAATTATTTCTACAGGGGAATTGTTATCCGCTCACAATTCCCC
TATAGTGAGTCGTATTAATTTCCTAATGCAGGAGTCGCATAAGGGAGAGCGTCGAGATCCCGGACACCAT
CGAATGGCGCAAAACCTTTCGCGGTATGGCATGATAGCGCCCGGAAGAGAGTCAATTCAGGGTGGTGAAT
GTGAAACCAGTAACGTTATACGATGTCGCAGAGTATGCCGGTGTCTCTTATCAGACCGTTTCCCGCGTGG
TGAACCAGGCCAGCCACGTTTCTGCGAAAACGCGGGAAAAAGTGGAAGCGGCGATGGCGGAGCTGAATTA
CATTCCCAACCGCGTGGCACAACAACTGGCGGGCAAACAGTCGTTGCTGATTGGCGTTGCCACCTCCAGT
CTGGCCCTGCACGCGCCGTCGCAAATTGTCGCGGCGATTAAATCTCGCGCCGATCAACTGGGTGCCAGCG
TGGTGGTGTCGATGGTAGAACGAAGCGGCGTCGAAGCCTGTAAAGCGGCGGTGCACAATCTTCTCGCGCA
ACGCGTCAGTGGGCT
Features (pLannotate 1.2.2; 16 found; start..end, strand, type, name):
    731..752     +  protein_bind   CAP binding site: CAP binding activates transcription in the presence of cAMP. E. coli catabolite activator protein
    767..831     +  CDS            TcR (fragment): tetracycline efflux protein; tet; confers resistance to tetracycline
    916..1551    +  rep_origin     ColA ori: Plasmids containing the ColA origin of replication can be propagated in E. coli cells that contain additional plasmids with compatible origins.
   1569..1660    +  promoter       AmpR promoter: bla
   1661..2476    +  CDS            KanR: aminoglycoside phosphotransferase; aph(3')-Ia; confers resistance to kanamycin in bacteria or G418 (Geneticin®) in eukaryotes
   2485..2542    -  promoter       AmpR promoter (fragment): bla
   2706..2753    -  terminator     T7 terminator: transcription terminator for bacteriophage T7 RNA polymerase
   2761..2778    -  CDS            SET1 (fragment): solubility-enhancement tag derived from T7 phage gene 10B
   2831..2855    -  protein_bind   lac operator: The lac repressor binds to the lac operator to inhibit transcription in E. coli. This inhibition can be relieved by adding lactose or isopropyl-β-D-thiogalactopyranoside (IPTG). lac repressor encoded by lacI
   2856..2874    -  promoter       T7 promoter: promoter for bacteriophage T7 RNA polymerase
   8617..8639    -  RBS            RBS: efficient ribosome binding site from bacteriophage T7 gene 10 (Olins and Rangwala, 1989)
   8654..8678    -  protein_bind   lac operator: The lac repressor binds to the lac operator to inhibit transcription in E. coli. This inhibition can be relieved by adding lactose or isopropyl-β-D-thiogalactopyranoside (IPTG). lac repressor encoded by lacI
   8679..8697    -  promoter       T7 promoter: promoter for bacteriophage T7 RNA polymerase
   8700..8735    +  CDS            TcR (fragment): tetracycline efflux protein; tet; confers resistance to tetracycline
   8743..8820    +  promoter       lacI promoter: lacI
   8821..718     +  CDS            lacI (across the origin): lac repressor; lacI; The lac repressor binds to the lac operator to inhibit transcription in E. coli. This inhibition can be relieved by adding lactose or isopropyl-β-D-thiogalactopyranoside (IPTG).
