[The description below was written by a language model from this plasmid's Addgene catalogue record and pLannotate feature annotations shown in this document.]
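Description:
pMS10: pTns(AvCAST)_ΔTnsD is a bacterial expression plasmid built on the pCOLADuet-1 backbone. It supplies the transposition proteins of the CRISPR-associated transposon (CAST) from Anabaena variabilis. It replicates from the ColA origin, a low-copy replicon compatible with other common plasmid origins, so it can be maintained alongside further plasmids in the same E. coli cell. Selection is by kanamycin through an aph(3')-Ia (KanR) cassette. The backbone also carries lacI under its own promoter, providing the repressor needed for regulated expression.

The payload is the set of AvCAST genes TnsA, TnsB, TnsC and TniQ. As the name indicates, TnsD has been omitted. The automated feature table does not annotate these coding sequences individually. It does leave a gap of roughly 5.7 kb on the reverse strand, which presumably holds the Tns genes. This gap is bounded upstream by a T7 promoter, lac operator and T7 gene 10 ribosome binding site. On its downstream side lie the second Duet T7 promoter/lac operator and then a T7 terminator. With this T7lac arrangement, transcription depends on T7 RNA polymerase in the host and is held off by LacI until it is relieved by IPTG or lactose, consistent with the stated purpose of inducible expression. The short TcR, SET1 and AmpR promoter fragments in the table are most likely backbone remnants or annotation artefacts rather than functional elements.

The plasmid is suited to reconstituting AvCAST transposition in E. coli as the protein-supplying component. Leaving out TnsD allows the contribution of TniQ to be examined separately from that of TnsD. The record itself does not describe any partner plasmids.
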