Addgene plasmid #168143: pMS10: pTns(AvCAST)_ΔTnsD
Purpose: Inducible expression of AvCAST TnsA, TnsB, TnsC and TniQ proteins.
Depositing lab: Feng Zhang. Depositing organization: Broad Institute. Publication: Dual modes of CRISPR-associated transposon homing. Saito M, Ladha A, Strecker J, Faure G, Neumann E, Altae-Tran H, Macrae RK, Zhang F. Cell. 2021 Apr 29;184(9):2441-2453.e18. doi: 10.1016/j.cell.2021.03.006. Epub 2021 Mar 25. PubMed 33770501.
Backbone
  Vector backbone: pCOLADuet-1
  Backbone manufacturer: Millipore Sigma
  Vector type: Bacterial Expression
Growth in bacteria
  Bacterial resistance: Kanamycin, 50 μg/mL
  Growth temperature: 37°C
  Growth strain: NEB Stable
  Copy number: Low Copy
Gene/Insert
  Gene/Insert name: AvCAST Tns proteins (TnsA, TnsB, TnsC and TniQ)
  Species: Anabaena variabilis
Terms and licenses: Academic/Nonprofit Terms; Industry Terms: Not Available to Industry
How to cite: pMS10: pTns(AvCAST)_ΔTnsD was a gift from Feng Zhang (Addgene plasmid # 168143 ; http://n2t.net/addgene:168143 ; RRID:Addgene_168143)
